Addgene plasmid #15080: pBS IRES EGFP (DM#271)
Depositing lab: Douglas Melton. Depositing organization: Harvard University. Publication: Notch signaling controls multiple steps of pancreatic differentiation. Murtaugh LC, Stanger BZ, Kwan KM, Melton DA. Proc Natl Acad Sci U S A. 2003 Dec 9. 100(25):14920-5. 10.1073/pnas.2436557100 PubMed 14657333.
Backbone
  Vector backbone: pBluescript
  Backbone manufacturer: Stratagene
  Backbone size w/o insert (bp): 3000
  Vector type: Bacterial Expression
Growth in bacteria
  Bacterial resistance: Ampicillin, 100 μg/mL
  Growth temperature: 37°C
  Growth strain: DH5alpha
  Copy number: High Copy
Gene/Insert
  Gene/Insert name: IRES EGFP
  Insert size (bp): 1400
  Cloning method: Restriction Enzyme; 5′ cloning site See map (not destroyed); 3′ cloning site See map (not destroyed)
  Sequencing primers: 5′ M13R; 3′ T7
Terms and licenses: Academic/Nonprofit Terms; Industry Terms: Not Available to Industry
How to cite: pBS IRES EGFP (DM#271) was a gift from Douglas Melton (Addgene plasmid # 15080 ; http://n2t.net/addgene:15080 ; RRID:Addgene_15080)
