[The description below was written by a language model from this plasmid's Addgene catalogue record.]
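Description:
pBS IRES EGFP (DM#271) is a small cloning plasmid built on the Stratagene pBluescript backbone (about 3 kb) carrying an IRES-EGFP cassette of roughly 1.4 kb. It is maintained in E. coli as a high-copy plasmid under ampicillin selection. The repository classes it as a bacterial expression vector, but the record lists no dedicated promoter driving the insert. No feature table is provided, so the exact arrangement of elements, the viral or cellular origin of the IRES, and the presence of any polyadenylation signal are not stated. The insert was placed by restriction cloning between sites that are preserved (the record refers only to the plasmid map for their identity). It is flanked by the standard pBluescript M13 reverse and T7 primer sites, which are used to sequence across it.

The payload pairs an internal ribosome entry site with the enhanced green fluorescent protein coding sequence. An IRES allows cap-independent translation initiation within an mRNA, so when this cassette is placed downstream of another open reading frame, both the upstream gene and EGFP are translated from a single bicistronic transcript, and fluorescence marks the cells expressing the gene of interest. Because the flanking cloning sites remain intact, the plasmid most plausibly serves as a source or shuttle module from which IRES-EGFP can be excised and moved into other expression or transgenic constructs, although the record does not state this purpose. It is associated with a study of Notch signalling in pancreatic differentiation, which suggests use in building reporter-linked constructs for that work.
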