>Addgene plasmid #15080 | pBS IRES EGFP (DM#271) | addgene partial sequence | sequence record 21615 | 15080 with IRES-F
CCCATTGTATGGGATCTGATCTGGGGCCTCGGTACACATGCTTTACATGTGTTTAGTCGAGGTTAAAAAA
ACGTCTAGGCCCCCCGAACCACGGGGACGTGGTTTTCCTTTGAAAAACACGATGATAATATGGCCACAAC
CATGGTGCACGTGGATCCAAAAAAGAAGAGAAAGGTAGATCCAAAAAAGAAGAGAAAGGTAGATCCAAAA
AAGAAGAGAAAGGTACACGTGTCCATGGTGAGCAAGGGCGAGGAGCTGTTCACCGGGGTGGTGCCCATCC
TGGTCGAGCTGGACGGCGACGTAAACGGCCACAAGTTCAGCGTGTCCGGCGAGGGCGAGGGCGATGCCAC
CTACGGCAAGCTGACCCTGAAGTTCATCTGCACCACCGGCAAGCTGCCCGTGCCCTGGCCCACCCTCGTG
ACCACCCTGACCTACGGCGTGCAGTGCTTCAGCCGCTACCCCGACCACATGAAGCAGCACGACTTCTTCA
AGTCCGCCATGCCCGAAGGCTACGTCCAGGAGCGCACCATCTTCTTCAAGGACGACGGCAACTACAAGAC
CCGCGCCGAGGTGAAGTTCGAGGGCGACACCCTGGTGAACCGCATCGAGCTGAAGGGCATCGACTTCAAG
GAGGACGGCAACATCCTGGGGCACAAGCTGGAGTACAACTACAACAGCCACAACGTCTATATCATGGCCG
ACAAGCAGAAGAACGGCATCAAGGTGAACTTCAAGATCCGCCACAACATCGAGGACGGCAGCGTGCAGCT
CGCCGACCACTACCAGCAGAACA
