>Addgene plasmid #15080 | pBS IRES EGFP (DM#271) | addgene partial sequence | sequence record 21616 | T3 5'-GCAATTAACCCTCACTAAAGG-3'
GGNCGGGCCCCCCTCGAGGTCGATCGACGGTATCGATAAGCTTGATATCGAATTCCTGCAGCCCGGGGGA
TCCGCCCCTCTCCCTCCCCCCCCCCTAACGTTACTGGCCGAAGCCGCTTGGAATAAGGCCGGTGTGCGTT
TGTCTATATGTTATTTTCCACCATATTGCCGTCTTTTGGCAATGTGAGGGCCCGGAAACCTGGCCCTGTC
TTCTTGACGAGCATTCCTAGGGGTCTTTCCCCTCTCGCCAAAGGAATGCAAGGTCTGTTGAATGTCGTGA
AGGAAGCAGTTCCTCTGGAAGCTTCTTGAAGACAAACAACGTCTGTAGCGACCCTTTGCAGGCAGCGGAA
CCCCCCACCTGGCGACAGGTGCCTCTGCGGCCAAAAGCCACGTGTATAAGATACACCTGCAAAGGCGGCA
CAACCCCAGTGCCACGTTGTGAGTTGGATAGTTGTGGAAAGAGTCAAATGGCTCTCCTCAAGCGTATTCA
ACAAGGGGCTGAAGGATGCCCAGAAGGTACCCCATTGTATGGGATCTGATCTGGGGCCTCGGTACACATG
CTTTACATGTGTTTAGTCGAGGTTAAAAAAACGTCTAGGCCCCCCGAACCACGGGGACGTGGTTTTCCTT
TGAAAAACACGATGATAATATGGCCACAACCATGGTGCACGTGGATCCAAAAAAGAAGAGAAAGGTAGAT
CCAAAAAAGAAGAGAAAGGTAGATCCAAAAAAGAAGAGAAAGGTACACGTGTCCATGGTGAGCAANGGCG
AAGANCTGTTCACCGGGGTGGTGCCCATCCTGGTCNACTGGANGGCGACTAANC
